Addgene plasmid #136021: psiCHECK3-EIF3B-148-464
Purpose: EIF3B (148-464) 3'UTR fragment inserted into the 3'UTR of Renilla luciferase in the psiCHECK3 plasmid
Depositing lab: Anthony Leung. Depositing organization: Johns Hopkins School of Public Health. Publication: Structure-Mediated RNA Decay by UPF1 and G3BP1. Fischer JW, Busa VF, Shao Y, Leung AKL. Mol Cell. 2020 Apr 2;78(1):70-84.e6. doi: 10.1016/j.molcel.2020.01.021. Epub 2020 Feb 3. PubMed 32017897.
Backbone
  Vector backbone: Modified psCHECK2
  Backbone manufacturer: Promega
  Modifications to backbone: Modified so both Renilla and Firefly luciferase contain an intron for RT-qPCR
  Vector type: Mammalian Expression, Luciferase
Growth in bacteria
  Bacterial resistance: Ampicillin, 100 μg/mL
  Growth temperature: 37°C
  Growth strain: DH5alpha
  Copy number: Unknown
Gene/Insert
  Gene/Insert name: EIF3B 3'UTR
  Species: H. sapiens (human)
  GenBank ID: NM_001037283.1
  Entrez Gene: EIF3B (a.k.a. EIF3-ETA, EIF3-P110, EIF3-P116, EIF3S9, PRT1)
Terms and licenses: Academic/Nonprofit Terms; Industry Terms: Not Available to Industry
How to cite: psiCHECK3-EIF3B-148-464 was a gift from Anthony Leung (Addgene plasmid # 136021 ; http://n2t.net/addgene:136021 ; RRID:Addgene_136021)
