[The description below was written by a language model from this plasmid's Addgene catalogue record and pLannotate feature annotations shown in this document.]
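Description:
psiCHECK3-EIF3B-148-464 is a 6.8 kb dual-luciferase reporter plasmid for mammalian cells, built on a modified form of the Promega psiCHECK-2 backbone. It is propagated in E. coli through a high-copy ColE1/pUC-type origin and selected with ampicillin via the β-lactamase gene and its own promoter.

The plasmid carries two independent reporter units. In the first, the SV40 enhancer/early promoter, which spans the numbering origin of the circular sequence, drives a chimeric β-globin/immunoglobulin intron followed by human codon-optimized Renilla luciferase and a synthetic poly(A) signal. A fragment of the human EIF3B 3'UTR (positions 148–464 in the construct name) is inserted in the Renilla 3'UTR. The insert is not annotated in the feature table, but the unannotated gap between the end of the hRluc coding sequence and the synthetic poly(A) signal is consistent with that placement. In the second unit, the HSV thymidine kinase promoter drives a second copy of the chimeric intron and firefly luciferase (luc+), terminated by the SV40 poly(A) region, of which the short large T antigen fragment annotation is part. T7 promoters lie upstream of each luciferase coding sequence and could in principle support in vitro transcription.

Firefly luciferase serves as an internal normalization control, so changes in the Renilla-to-firefly ratio report the regulatory effect of the EIF3B 3'UTR fragment on mRNA stability or translation. The backbone modification places an intron in both reporters so that transcript levels can be measured by RT-qPCR. The associated publication concerns structure-mediated RNA decay by UPF1 and G3BP1, suggesting that this fragment was used to test 3'UTR elements in that pathway.
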