Features (pLannotate 1.2.2; 14 found; start..end, strand, type, name):
    109..241     +  intron         chimeric intron: chimera between introns from human β-globin and immunoglobulin heavy chain genes
    286..304     +  promoter       T7 promoter: promoter for bacteriophage T7 RNA polymerase
    314..1249    +  CDS            hRluc: Renilla luciferase human codon-optimized
   1614..1662    +  polyA_signal   poly(A) signal: synthetic polyadenylation signal
   1671..2422    +  promoter       HSV TK promoter: herpes simplex virus thymidine kinase promoter
   2492..2624    +  intron         chimeric intron: chimera between introns from human β-globin and immunoglobulin heavy chain genes
   2669..2687    +  promoter       T7 promoter: promoter for bacteriophage T7 RNA polymerase
   2702..4354    +  CDS            luciferase: firefly luciferase; luc+; enhanced luc+ version of the luciferase gene AAS38485.1 42718124.0
   4379..4500    -  polyA_signal   SV40 poly(A) signal: SV40 polyadenylation signal
   4523..4591    -  CDS            large T antigen (fragment): large T antigen from SV40 (simian virus 40)
   4633..4737    +  promoter       AmpR promoter: bla
   4738..5598    +  CDS            AmpR: β-lactamase; bla; confers resistance to ampicillin, carbenicillin, and related antibiotics
   5769..6357    +  rep_origin     ori: high-copy-number ColE1/pMB1/pBR322/pUC origin of replication
   6486..39      +  promoter       SV40 promoter (across the origin): SV40 enhancer and early promoter
>Addgene plasmid #136021 | psiCHECK3-EIF3B-148-464 | addgene full sequence | sequence record 269946 | Addgene NGS Result
TAGTGAGGAGGCTTTTTTGGAGGCCTAGGCTTTTGCAAAAAGCTTGATTCTTCTGACACAACAGTCTCGA
ACTTAAGCTGCAGAAGTTGGTCGTGAGGCACTGGGCAGGTAAGTATCAAGGTTACAAGACAGGTTTAAGG
AGACCAATAGAAACTGGGCTTGTCGAGACAGAGAAGACTCTTGCGTTTCTGATAGGCACCTATTGGTCTT
ACTGACATCCACTTTGCCTTTCTCTCCACAGGTGTCCACTCCCAGTTCAATTACAGCTCTTAAGGCTAGA
GTACTTAATACGACTCACTATAGGCTAGCCACCATGGCTTCCAAGGTGTACGACCCCGAGCAACGCAAAC
GCATGATCACTGGGCCTCAGTGGTGGGCTCGCTGCAAGCAAATGAACGTGCTGGACTCCTTCATCAACTA
CTATGATTCCGAGAAGCACGCCGAGAACGCCGTGATTTTTCTGCATGGTAACGCTGCCTCCAGCTACCTG
TGGAGGCACGTCGTGCCTCACATCGAGCCCGTGGCTAGATGCATCATCCCTGATCTGATCGGAATGGGTA
AGTCCGGCAAGAGCGGGAATGGCTCATATCGCCTCCTGGATCACTACAAGTACCTCACCGCTTGGTTCGA
GCTGCTGAACCTTCCAAAGAAAATCATCTTTGTGGGCCACGACTGGGGGGCTTGTCTGGCCTTTCACTAC
TCCTACGAGCACCAAGACAAGATCAAGGCCATCGTCCATGCTGAGAGTGTCGTGGACGTGATCGAGTCCT
GGGACGAGTGGCCTGACATCGAGGAGGATATCGCCCTGATCAAGAGCGAAGAGGGCGAGAAAATGGTGCT
TGAGAATAACTTCTTCGTCGAGACCATGCTCCCAAGCAAGATCATGCGGAAACTGGAGCCTGAGGAGTTC
GCTGCCTACCTGGAGCCATTCAAGGAGAAGGGCGAGGTTAGACGGCCTACCCTCTCCTGGCCTCGCGAGA
TCCCTCTCGTTAAGGGAGGCAAGCCCGACGTCGTCCAGATTGTCCGCAACTACAACGCCTACCTTCGGGC
CAGCGACGATCTGCCTAAGATGTTCATCGAGTCCGACCCTGGGTTCTTTTCCAACGCTATTGTCGAGGGA
GCTAAGAAGTTCCCTAACACCGAGTTCGTGAAGGTGAAGGGCCTCCACTTCAGCCAGGAGGACGCTCCAG
ATGAAATGGGTAAGTACATCAAGAGCTTCGTGGAGCGCGTGCTGAAGAACGAGCAGTAATTCTAGGCGAT
CGCTCGAGCTCCTCCCTGTGCTCTCTGGCTCTGGACTGTGACTGCGCCTGGATTCTGCCATTGCGACACA
TTTTTGTGCCTTTCAGCCCCTGGTGTCTGCAGTGGGGGATTTAAGGCACCCGCTTCCACTTCTTTCTTGT
TTGGAGTTTTCTGTTGGAACCGCCGGCGTTGGCTCCGAAGACTTAGCGACGCCACTGGCGGCACCTTCTC
CTGCGCCCAGTGATGTTTCCACGGTGCCTGTACACAGCCGAGCAGCATTTCCGTTGAAGGACTTGCATCC
CCATTGCGGGCAGTGCTGGACGTGTCCCGGAGACCCACCGGGAGGGTTTAAACCTAGAGCGGCCGCTGGC
CGCAATAAAATATCTTTATTTTCATTACATCTGTGTGTTGGTTTTTTGTGTGAGGATCTAAATGAGTCTT
CGGACCTCGCGGGGGCCGCTTAAGCGGTGGTTAGGGTTTGTCTGACGCGGGGGGAGGGGGAAGGAACGAA
ACACTCTCATTCGGAGGCGGCTCGGGGTTTGGTCTTGGTGGCCACGGGCACGCAGAAGAGCGCCGCGATC
CTCTTAAGCACCCCCCCGCCCTCCGTGGAGGCGGGGGTTTGGTCGGCGGGTGGTAACTGGCGGGCCGCTG
ACTCGGGCGGGTCGCGCGCCCCAGAGTGTGACCTTTTCGGTCTGCTCGCAGACCCCCGGGCGGCGCCGCC
GCGGCGGCGACGGGCTCGCTGGGTCCTAGGCTCCATGGGGACCGTATACGTGGACAGGCTCTGGAGCATC
CGCACGACTGCGGTGATATTACCGGAGACCTTCTGCGGGACGAGCCGGGTCACGCGGCTGACGCGGAGCG
TCCGTTGGGCGACAAACACCAGGACGGGGCACAGGTACACTATCTTGTCACCCGGAGGCGCGAGGGACTG
CAGGAGCTTCAGGGAGTGGCGCAGCTGCTTCATCCCCGTGGCCCGTTGCTCGCGTTTGCTGGCGGTGTCC
CCGGAAGAAATATATTTGCATGTCTTTAGTTCTATGATGACACAAACCCCGCCCAGCGTCTTGTCATTGG
CGAATTCGAACACGCAGATGCAGTCGGGGCGGCGCGGTCCCAGGTCCACTTCGCATATTAAGGTGACGCG
TGTGGCCTCGAACACCGAGCGACCCTGCAGCGACCCGCTTAAAAGCTTGATTCTTCTGACACAACAGTCT
CGAACTTAAGCTGCAGAAGTTGGTCGTGAGGCACTGGGCAGGTAAGTATCAAGGTTACAAGACAGGTTTA
AGGAGACCAATAGAAACTGGGCTTGTCGAGACAGAGAAGACTCTTGCGTTTCTGATAGGCACCTATTGGT
CTTACTGACATCCACTTTGCCTTTCTCTCCACAGGTGTCCACTCCCAGTTCAATTACAGCTCTTAAGGCT
AGAGTACTTAATACGACTCACTATAGGCTAGCAAAGCCACCATGGCCGATGCTAAGAACATTAAGAAGGG
CCCTGCTCCCTTCTACCCTCTGGAGGATGGCACCGCTGGCGAGCAGCTGCACAAGGCCATGAAGAGGTAT
GCCCTGGTGCCTGGCACCATTGCCTTCACCGATGCCCACATTGAGGTGGACATCACCTATGCCGAGTACT
TCGAGATGTCTGTGCGCCTGGCCGAGGCCATGAAGAGGTACGGCCTGAACACCAACCACCGCATCGTGGT
GTGCTCTGAGAACTCTCTGCAGTTCTTCATGCCAGTGCTGGGCGCCCTGTTCATCGGAGTGGCCGTGGCC
CCTGCTAACGACATTTACAACGAGCGCGAGCTGCTGAACAGCATGGGCATTTCTCAGCCTACCGTGGTGT
TCGTGTCTAAGAAGGGCCTGCAGAAGATCCTGAACGTGCAGAAGAAGCTGCCTATCATCCAGAAGATCAT
CATCATGGACTCTAAGACCGACTACCAGGGCTTCCAGAGCATGTACACATTCGTGACATCTCATCTGCCT
CCTGGCTTCAACGAGTACGACTTCGTGCCAGAGTCTTTCGACAGGGACAAAACCATTGCCCTGATCATGA
ACAGCTCTGGGTCTACCGGCCTGCCTAAGGGCGTGGCCCTGCCTCATCGCACCGCCTGTGTGCGCTTCTC
TCACGCCCGCGACCCTATTTTCGGCAACCAGATCATCCCCGACACCGCTATTCTGAGCGTGGTGCCATTC
CACCACGGCTTCGGCATGTTCACCACCCTGGGCTACCTGATTTGCGGCTTTCGGGTGGTGCTGATGTACC
GCTTCGAGGAGGAGCTGTTCCTGCGCAGCCTGCAAGACTACAAAATTCAGTCTGCCCTGCTGGTGCCAAC
CCTGTTCAGCTTCTTCGCTAAGAGCACCCTGATCGACAAGTACGACCTGTCTAACCTGCACGAGATTGCC
TCTGGCGGCGCCCCACTGTCTAAGGAGGTGGGCGAAGCCGTGGCCAAGCGCTTTCATCTGCCAGGCATCC
GCCAGGGCTACGGCCTGACCGAGACAACCAGCGCCATTCTGATTACCCCAGAGGGCGACGACAAGCCTGG
CGCCGTGGGCAAGGTGGTGCCATTCTTCGAGGCCAAGGTGGTGGACCTGGACACCGGCAAGACCCTGGGA
GTGAACCAGCGCGGCGAGCTGTGTGTGCGCGGCCCTATGATTATGTCCGGCTACGTGAATAACCCTGAGG
CCACAAACGCCCTGATCGACAAGGACGGCTGGCTGCACTCTGGCGACATTGCCTACTGGGACGAGGACGA
GCACTTCTTCATCGTGGACCGCCTGAAGTCTCTGATCAAGTACAAGGGCTACCAGGTGGCCCCAGCCGAG
CTGGAGTCTATCCTGCTGCAGCACCCTAACATTTTCGACGCCGGAGTGGCCGGCCTGCCCGACGACGATG
CCGGCGAGCTGCCTGCCGCCGTCGTCGTGCTGGAACACGGCAAGACCATGACCGAGAAGGAGATCGTGGA
CTATGTGGCCAGCCAGGTGACAACCGCCAAGAAGCTGCGCGGCGGAGTGGTGTTCGTGGACGAGGTGCCC
AAGGGCCTGACCGGCAAGCTGGACGCCCGCAAGATCCGCGAGATCCTGATCAAGGCTAAGAAAGGCGGCA
AGATCGCCGTGTAATGCGGCCGCTTCGAGCAGACATGATAAGATACATTGATGAGTTTGGACAAACCACA
ACTAGAATGCAGTGAAAAAAATGCTTTATTTGTGAAATTTGTGATGCTATTGCTTTATTTGTAACCATTA
TAAGCTGCAATAAACAAGTTAACAACAACAATTGCATTCATTTTATGTTTCAGGTTCAGGGGGAGGTGTG
GGAGGTTTTTTAAAGCAAGTAAAACCTCTACAAATGTGGTAAAATCGATAAGGATCCAGGTGGCACTTTT
CGGGGAAATGTGCGCGGAACCCCTATTTGTTTATTTTTCTAAATACATTCAAATATGTATCCGCTCATGA
GACAATAACCCTGATAAATGCTTCAATAATATTGAAAAAGGAAGAGTATGAGTATTCAACATTTCCGTGT
CGCCCTTATTCCCTTTTTTGCGGCATTTTGCCTTCCTGTTTTTGCTCACCCAGAAACGCTGGTGAAAGTA
AAAGATGCTGAAGATCAGTTGGGTGCACGAGTGGGTTACATCGAACTGGATCTCAACAGCGGTAAGATCC
TTGAGAGTTTTCGCCCCGAAGAACGTTTTCCAATGATGAGCACTTTTAAAGTTCTGCTATGTGGCGCGGT
ATTATCCCGTATTGACGCCGGGCAAGAGCAACTCGGTCGCCGCATACACTATTCTCAGAATGACTTGGTT
GAGTACTCACCAGTCACAGAAAAGCATCTTACGGATGGCATGACAGTAAGAGAATTATGCAGTGCTGCCA
TAACCATGAGTGATAACACTGCGGCCAACTTACTTCTGACAACGATCGGAGGACCGAAGGAGCTAACCGC
TTTTTTGCACAACATGGGGGATCATGTAACTCGCCTTGATCGTTGGGAACCGGAGCTGAATGAAGCCATA
CCAAACGACGAGCGTGACACCACGATGCCTGTAGCAATGGCAACAACGTTGCGCAAACTATTAACTGGCG
AACTACTTACTCTAGCTTCCCGGCAACAATTAATAGACTGGATGGAGGCGGATAAAGTTGCAGGACCACT
TCTGCGCTCGGCCCTTCCGGCTGGCTGGTTTATTGCTGATAAATCTGGAGCCGGTGAGCGTGGGTCTCGC
GGTATCATTGCAGCACTGGGGCCAGATGGTAAGCCCTCCCGTATCGTAGTTATCTACACGACGGGGAGTC
AGGCAACTATGGATGAACGAAATAGACAGATCGCTGAGATAGGTGCCTCACTGATTAAGCATTGGTAACT
GTCAGACCAAGTTTACTCATATATACTTTAGATTGATTTAAAACTTCATTTTTAATTTAAAAGGATCTAG
GTGAAGATCCTTTTTGATAATCTCATGACCAAAATCCCTTAACGTGAGTTTTCGTTCCACTGAGCGTCAG
ACCCCGTAGAAAAGATCAAAGGATCTTCTTGAGATCCTTTTTTTCTGCGCGTAATCTGCTGCTTGCAAAC
AAAAAAACCACCGCTACCAGCGGTGGTTTGTTTGCCGGATCAAGAGCTACCAACTCTTTTTCCGAAGGTA
ACTGGCTTCAGCAGAGCGCAGATACCAAATACTGTTCTTCTAGTGTAGCCGTAGTTAGGCCACCACTTCA
AGAACTCTGTAGCACCGCCTACATACCTCGCTCTGCTAATCCTGTTACCAGTGGCTGCTGCCAGTGGCGA
TAAGTCGTGTCTTACCGGGTTGGACTCAAGACGATAGTTACCGGATAAGGCGCAGCGGTCGGGCTGAACG
GGGGGTTCGTGCACACAGCCCAGCTTGGAGCGAACGACCTACACCGAACTGAGATACCTACAGCGTGAGC
TATGAGAAAGCGCCACGCTTCCCGAAGGGAGAAAGGCGGACAGGTATCCGGTAAGCGGCAGGGTCGGAAC
AGGAGAGCGCACGAGGGAGCTTCCAGGGGGAAACGCCTGGTATCTTTATAGTCCTGTCGGGTTTCGCCAC
CTCTGACTTGAGCGTCGATTTTTGTGATGCTCGTCAGGGGGGCGGAGCCTATGGAAAAACGCCAGCAACG
CGGCCTTTTTACGGTTCCTGGCCTTTTGCTGGCCTTTTGCTCACATGGCTCGACAGATCTGCGCAGCACC
ATGGCCTGAAATAACCTCTGAAAGAGGAACTTGGTTAGGTACCTTCTGAGGCGGAAAGAACCAGCTGTGG
AATGTGTGTCAGTTAGGGTGTGGAAAGTCCCCAGGCTCCCCAGCAGGCAGAAGTATGCAAAGCATGCATC
TCAATTAGTCAGCAACCAGGTGTGGAAAGTCCCCAGGCTCCCCAGCAGGCAGAAGTATGCAAAGCATGCA
TCTCAATTAGTCAGCAACCATAGTCCCGCCCCTAACTCCGCCCATCCCGCCCCTAACTCCGCCCAGTTCC
GCCCATTCTCCGCCCCATGGCTGACTAATTTTTTTTATTTATGCAGAGGCCGAGGCCGCCTCGGCCTCTG
AGCTATTCCAGAAG
