>Addgene plasmid #136021 | psiCHECK3-EIF3B-148-464 | depositor partial sequence | sequence record 263045 | 3'UTR with Insertion
TTCTAGGCGATCGCTCGAGCTCCTCCCTGTGCTCTCTGGCTCTGGACTGTGACTGCGCCTGGATTCTGCC
ATTGCGACACATTTTTGTGCCTTTCAGCCCCTGGTGTCTGCAGTGGGGGATTTAAGGCACCCGCTTCCAC
TTCTTTCTTGTTTGGAGTTTTCTGTTGGAACCGCCGGCGTTGGCTCCGAAGACTTAGCGACGCCACTGGC
GGCACCTTCTCCTGCGCCCAGTGATGTTTCCACGGTGCCTGTACACAGCCGAGCAGCATTTCCGTTGAAG
GACTTGCATCCCCATTGCGGGCAGTGCTGGACGTGTCCCGGAGACCCACCGGGAGGGTTTAAACCTAGAG
CGGCCGCTGGCCGC
